Addgene plasmid #218533: pMXS-IRES-Blast FLVCR1/FLVCR1a
Purpose: human FLVCR1/FLVCR1a cDNA
Depositing lab: Kivanc Birsoy. Depositing organization: Rockefeller University. Publication: Integrative genetic analysis identifies FLVCR1 as a plasma-membrane choline transporter in mammals. Kenny TC, Khan A, Son Y, Yue L, Heissel S, Sharma A, Pasolli HA, Liu Y, Gamazon ER, Alwaseem H, Hite RK, Birsoy K. Cell Metab. 2023 Jun 6;35(6):1057-1071.e12. doi: 10.1016/j.cmet.2023.04.003. Epub 2023 Apr 25. PubMed 37100056.
Backbone
  Vector backbone: pMXS-IRES-Blast
  Vector type: Mammalian Expression, Retroviral
  Selectable markers: Blasticidin
Growth in bacteria
  Bacterial resistance: Ampicillin, 100 μg/mL
  Growth temperature: 37°C
  Growth strain: NEB Stable
  Copy number: Unknown
Gene/Insert
  Gene/Insert name: FLVCR1 (alt names: FLVCR1a; MFSD7b)
  Species: H. sapiens (human)
  Entrez Gene: FLVCR1 (a.k.a. AXPC1, FLVCR, MFSD7B, PCA, PCARP, SLC49A1)
Terms and licenses: Academic/Nonprofit Terms; Industry Terms: Not Available to Industry
How to cite: pMXS-IRES-Blast FLVCR1/FLVCR1a was a gift from Kivanc Birsoy (Addgene plasmid # 218533 ; http://n2t.net/addgene:218533 ; RRID:Addgene_218533)
