[The description below was written by a language model from this plasmid's Addgene catalogue record and pLannotate feature annotations shown in this document.]
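Description:
pMXS-IRES-Blast FLVCR1/FLVCR1a is a Moloney murine leukemia virus-based retroviral vector for stable expression of human FLVCR1 (the FLVCR1a isoform, also known as MFSD7B or SLC49A1) in mammalian cells. The roughly 7.3 kb plasmid is maintained in E. coli through a high-copy ColE1/pUC-type origin and an ampicillin resistance gene with its own bla promoter. A short lacI fragment in the backbone appears to be a non-functional remnant.

The proviral region is flanked by two MMLV long terminal repeats. No separate internal promoter is annotated, so transcription of the payload is presumably driven by the 5' LTR. Downstream of that LTR lie the MMLV packaging signal, a fragment of the MESV packaging signal, a truncated gag sequence lacking its start codon, and a pol region carrying the splice acceptor. Together these elements support efficient encapsidation of the genomic RNA and expression of the insert when the viral proteins are supplied in trans by packaging cells. The FLVCR1 coding sequence (about 1.7 kb) follows, and no epitope tags or reporters are annotated. An EMCV internal ribosome entry site then allows translation of blasticidin S deaminase from the same bicistronic transcript, so blasticidin-resistant cells should also carry the FLVCR1 message.

The record states the purpose simply as providing human FLVCR1/FLVCR1a cDNA. The associated study identified FLVCR1 as a plasma-membrane choline transporter in mammals, so the vector is suited to producing retrovirus for overexpressing the transporter in transduced cell lines or for restoring it in FLVCR1-deficient cells, followed by blasticidin selection.
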