Features (pLannotate 1.2.2; 13 found; start..end, strand, type, name):
     22..615     +  LTR            LTR: long terminal repeat from Moloney murine leukemia virus
    678..877     +  misc_feature   MMLV Ψ: packaging signal of Moloney murine leukemia virus (MMLV)
    929..1017    +  misc_feature   MESV Ψ (fragment): packaging signal of murine embryonic stem cell virus
   1094..1510    +  CDS            gag (truncated): truncated Moloney murine leukemia virus (MMLV) gag gene lacking the start codon
   1520..1894    +  misc_feature   pol region: Moloney murine leukemia virus (MMLV) pol region containing the splice acceptor site
   1917..3581    +  CDS            FLVCR1: FLVC1_HUMAN - Also known as FLVCR. Experimental evidence at protein level: Swiss-Prot protein existence level 1. [Isoform 2]: Heme transporter that promotes heme efflux from the mitochondrion to the cytoplasm. Essential for erythroid differentiation. From Homo sapiens (Human).
   3720..4182    +  misc_feature   IRES: internal ribosome entry site (IRES) of the encephalomyocarditis virus (EMCV)
   4202..4591    +  CDS            BSD: blasticidin S deaminase; Aspergillus terreus BSD; confers resistance to blasticidin
   4640..5231    +  LTR            LTR: long terminal repeat from Moloney murine leukemia virus
   5297..5349    -  CDS            lacI (fragment): lac repressor; lacI; The lac repressor binds to the lac operator to inhibit transcription in E. coli. This inhibition can be relieved by adding lactose or isopropyl-β-D-thiogalactopyranoside (IPTG).
   5532..6120    -  rep_origin     ori: high-copy-number ColE1/pMB1/pBR322/pUC origin of replication
   6284..7144    -  CDS            AmpR: β-lactamase; bla; confers resistance to ampicillin, carbenicillin, and related antibiotics
   7145..7249    -  promoter       AmpR promoter: bla
>Addgene plasmid #218533 | pMXS-IRES-Blast FLVCR1/FLVCR1a | addgene full sequence | sequence record 432599 | Addgene NGS Result
CCCGAAAAGTGCCACCTGCATAATGAAAGACCCCACCTGTAGGTTTGGCAAGCTAGCTTAAGTAACGCCA
TTTTGCAAGGCATGGAAAAATACATAACTGAGAATAGAAAAGTTCAGATCAAGGTCAGGAACAGATGGAA
CAGCTGAATATGGGCCAAACAGGATATCTGTGGTAAGCAGTTCCTGCCCCGGCTCAGGGCCAAGAACAGA
TGGAACAGCTGAATATGGGCCAAACAGGATATCTGTGGTAAGCAGTTCCTGCCCCGGCTCAGGGCCAAGA
ACAGATGGTCCCCAGATGCGGTCCAGCCCTCAGCAGTTTCTAGAGAACCATCAGATGTTTCCAGGGTGCC
CCAAGGACCTGAAATGACCCTGTGCCTTATTTGAACTAACCAATCAGTTCGCTTCTCGCTTCTGTTCGCG
CGCTTCTGCTCCCCGAGCTCAATAAAAGAGCCCACAACCCCTCACTCGGCGCGCCAGTCCTCCGATTGAC
TGAGTCGCCCGGGTACCCGTGTATCCAATAAACCCTCTTGCAGTTGCATCCGACTTGTGGTCTCGCTGTT
CCTTGGGAGGGTCTCCTCTGAGTGATTGACTACCCGTCAGCGGGGGTCTTTCATTTGGGGGCTCGTCCGG
GATCGGGAGACCCCTGCCCAGGGACCACCGACCCACCACCGGGAGGTAAGCTGGCCAGCAACTTATCTGT
GTCTGTCCGATTGTCTAGTGTCTATGACTGATTTTATGCGCCTGCGTCGGTACTAGTTAGCTAACTAGCT
CTGTATCTGGCGGACCCGTGGTGGAACTGACGAGTTCGGAACACCCGGCCGCAACCCTGGGAGACGTCCC
AGGGACTTCGGGGGCCGTTTTTGTGGCCCGACCTGAGTCCAAAAATCCCGATCGTTTTGGACTCTTTGGT
GCACCCCCCTAATAGGAGGGATATGTGGTTCTGGTAGGAGACGAGAACCTAAAACAGTTCCCGCCTCCGT
CTGAATTTTTGCTTTCGGTTTGGGACCGAAGCCGCGCCGCGCGTCTTGTCTGCTGCAGCATCGTTCTGTG
TTGTCTCTGTCTGACTGTGTTTCTGTATTTGTCTGAAAATTAGGGCCAGACTGTTACCACTCCCTTAAGT
TTGACCTTAGGTCACTGGAAAGATGTCGAGCGGATCGCTCACAACCAGTCGGTAGATGTCAAGAAGAGAC
GTTGGGTTACCTTCTGCTCTGCAGAATGGCCAACCTTTAACGTCGGATGGCCGCGAGACGGCACCTTTAA
CCGAGACCTCATCACCCAGGTTAAGATCAAGGTCTTTTCACCTGGCCCGCATGGACACCCAGACCAGGTC
CCCTACATCGTGACCTGGGAAGCCTTGGCTTTTGACCCCCCTCCCTGGGTCAAGCCCTTTGTACACCCTA
AGCCTCCGCCTCCTCTTCCTCCATCCGCCCCGTCTCTCCCCCTTGAACCTCCTCGTTCGACCCCGCCTCG
ATCCTCCCTTTATCCAGCCCTCACTCCTTCTCTAGGCGCCCCCATATGGCCATATGAGATCTTATATGGG
GCACCCCCGCCCCTTGTAAACTTCCCTGACCCTGACATGACAAGAGTTACTAACAGCCCCTCTCTCCAAG
CTCACTTACAGGCTCTCTACTTAGTCCAGCACGAAGTCTGGAGACCTCTGGCGGCAGCCTACCAAGAACA
ACTGGACCGACCGGTGGTACCTCACCCTTACCGAGTCGGCGACACAGTGTGGGTCCGCCGACACCAGACT
AAGAACCTAGAACCTCGCTGGAAAGGACCTTACACAGTCCTGCTGACCACCCCCACCGCCCTCAAAGTAG
ACGGCATCGCAGCTTGGATACACGCCGCCCACGTGAAGGCTGCCGACCCCGGGGGTGGACCATCCTCTAG
ACTGCCGGATCTAGCTAGTTAATTAAATGGCCCGCCCCGATGACGAAGAGGGAGCTGCCGTAGCTCCTGG
CCATCCACTGGCCAAGGGGTATCTGCCTCTCCCACGGGGTGCCCCTGTGGGAAAAGAATCCGTCGAACTT
CAAAATGGCCCTAAGGCCGGAACTTTTCCTGTTAACGGCGCGCCTCGTGATTCTCTGGCAGCTGCTAGCG
GTGTATTGGGTGGACCACAAACCCCACTTGCACCCGAAGAAGAAACACAAGCCAGATTGCTGCCAGCCGG
CGCGGGCGCCGAAACCCCCGGCGCCGAATCATCACCACTTCCTCTGACAGCCCTGTCTCCTAGACGATTT
GTCGTCCTGCTCATATTTAGTCTTTACTCTCTCGTGAACGCATTCCAATGGATACAGTATTCAATAATCT
CAAATGTGTTTGAAGGATTTTATGGCGTGACTCTGTTGCATATAGATTGGCTTAGCATGGTCTATATGCT
CGCTTATGTTCCTCTGATATTTCCAGCTACATGGCTTCTCGATACTAGGGGTCTCCGCCTTACAGCACTC
CTCGGGTCAGGTCTGAATTGTCTCGGAGCATGGATAAAATGTGGATCCGTCCAACAACACCTGTTTTGGG
TGACGATGCTCGGGCAATGTCTTTGTTCAGTTGCACAAGTCTTTATTCTCGGGCTGCCATCAAGAATTGC
TTCTGTCTGGTTCGGCCCTAAGGAAGTAAGCACGGCCTGCGCAACGGCAGTCCTTGGGAACCAACTTGGC
ACCGCTGTCGGGTTCCTGCTGCCACCCGTGCTGGTGCCTAATACCCAAAACGATACGAACCTGCTCGCCT
GCAACATTTCCACTATGTTCTACGGCACCTCTGCAGTGGCGACTCTCCTGTTCATACTGACCGCGATCGC
GTTCAAGGAGAAGCCGCGCTACCCACCGTCACAAGCCCAGGCTGCCTTGCAGGATTCACCACCCGAGGAA
TATAGCTACAAGAAGAGCATCAGGAATTTGTTCAAGAATATCCCGTTCGTGCTGTTGCTGATTACCTACG
GCATTATGACAGGGGCATTTTATAGTGTGTCAACTCTCCTCAATCAAATGATTCTCACATATTATGAAGG
TGAGGAAGTGAACGCAGGCAGAATCGGCCTGACCCTTGTGGTCGCCGGCATGGTAGGTAGCATCCTGTGC
GGTTTGTGGCTCGACTACACCAAGACGTATAAGCAAACGACCCTTATTGTCTACATACTGTCCTTCATCG
GCATGGTCATTTTCACCTTTACTCTGGATCTGAGGTACATCATTATTGTCTTCGTGACCGGTGGCGTCCT
GGGGTTCTTTATGACAGGCTATCTGCCCCTGGGGTTCGAGTTCGCCGTCGAGATTACATATCCCGAGTCA
GAGGGGACATCTTCCGGGCTGCTGAACGCAAGCGCCCAAATTTTCGGTATCCTGTTTACCCTGGCCCAGG
GGAAATTGACCTCTGATTACGGACCGAAAGCTGGTAATATCTTCCTTTGCGTGTGGATGTTCATTGGGAT
TATCCTGACGGCCCTGATTAAATCCGACCTTCGGCGGCATAATATCAACATTGGGATCACCAACGTCGAC
GTCAAGGCCATCCCCGCCGATAGCCCGACTGATCAGGAGCCTAAGACTGTGATGCTGAGTAAACAATCTG
AGAGTGCTATCTAGGCTACGTAAATTCCGCCCCCCCCCCCCCTCTCCCTCCCCCCCCCCTAACGTTACTG
GCCGAAGCCGCTTGGAATAAGGCCGGTGTGCGTTTGTCTATATGTTATTTTCCACCATATTGCCGTCTTT
TGGCAATGTGAGGGCCCGGAAACCTGGCCCTGTCTTCTTGACGAGCATTCCTAGGGGTCTTTCCCCTCTC
GCCAAAGGAATGCAAGGTCTGTTGAATGTCGTGAAGGAAGCAGTTCCTCTGGAAGCTTCTTGAAGACAAA
CAACGTCTGTAGCGACCCTTTGCAGGCAGCGGAACCCCCCACCTGGCGACAGGTGCCTCTGCGGCCAAAA
GCCACGTGTATAAGATACACCTGCAAAGGCGGCACAACCCCAGTGCCACGTTGTGAGTTGGATAGTTGTG
GAAAGAGTCAAATGGCTCTCCTCAAGCGTATTCAACAAGGGGCTGAAGGATGCCCAGAAGGTACCCCATT
GTATGGGATCTGATCTGGGGCCTCGGTGCACATGCTTTACATGTGTTTAGTCGAGGTTAAAAAAACGTCT
AGGCCCCCCGAACCACGGGGACGTGGTTTTCCTTTGAAAAACACGATGATAATATGGCCACAACCATGGT
TCCTTTGTCTCAAGAAGAATCCACCCTCATTGAAAGAGCAACGGCTACAATCAACAGCATCCCCATCTCT
GAAGACTACAGCGTCGCCAGCGCAGCTCTCTCTAGCGACGGCCGCATCTTCACTGGTGTCAATGTATATC
ATTTTACTGGGGGACCTTGTGCAGAACTCGTGGTGCTGGGCACTGCTGCTGCTGCGGCAGCTGGCAACCT
GACTTGTATCGTCGCGATCGGAAATGAGAACAGGGGCATCTTGAGCCCCTGCGGACGGTGCCGACAGGTG
CTTCTCGATCTGCATCCTGGGATCAAAGCCATAGTGAAGGACAGTGATGGACAGCCGACGGCAGTTGGGA
TTCGTGAATTGCTGCCCTCTGGTTATGTGTGGGAGGGCTAAGTCGACGATAAAATAAAAGATTTTATTTA
GTCTCCAGAAAAAGGGGGGAATGAAAGACCCCACCTGTAGGTTTGGCAAGCTAGCTTAAGTAACGCCATT
TTGCAAGGCATGGAAAAATACATAACTGAGAATAGAGAAGTTCAGATCAAGGTCAGGAACAGATGGAACA
GCTGAATATGGGCCAAACAGGATATCTGTGGTAAGCAGTTCCTGCCCCGGCTCAGGGCCAAGAACAGATG
GAACAGCTGAATATGGGCCAAACAGGATATCTGTGGTAAGCAGTTCCTGCCCCGGCTCAGGGCCAAGAAC
AGATGGTCCCCAGATGCGGTCCAGCCCTCAGCAGTTTCTAGAGAACCATCAGATGTTTCCAGGGTGCCCC
AAGGACCTGAAATGACCCTGTGCCTTATTTGAACTAACCAATCAGTTCGCTTCTCGCTTCTGTTCGCGCG
CTTCTGCTCCCCGAGCTCAATAAAAGAGCCCACAACCCCTCACTCGGCGCGCCAGTCCTCCGATTGACTG
AGTCGCCCGGGTACCCGTGTATCCAATAAACCCTCTTGCAGTTGCATCCGACTTGTGGTCTCGCTGTTCC
TTGGGAGGGTCTCCTCTGAGTGATTGACTACCCGTCAGCGGGGGTCTTTCACATGCAGCATGTATCAAAA
TTAATTTGGTTTTTTTTCTTAAGTATTTACATTAAATGGCCATAGTTGCATTAATGAATCGGCCAACGCG
CGGGGAGAGGCGGTTTGCGTATTGGGCGCTCTTCCGCTTCCTCGCTCACTGACTCGCTGCGCTCGGTCGT
TCGGCTGCGGCGAGCGGTATCAGCTCACTCAAAGGCGGTAATACGGTTATCCACAGAATCAGGGGATAAC
GCAGGAAAGAACATGTGAGCAAAAGGCCAGCAAAAGGCCAGGAACCGTAAAAAGGCCGCGTTGCTGGCGT
TTTTCCATAGGCTCCGCCCCCCTGACGAGCATCACAAAAATCGACGCTCAAGTCAGAGGTGGCGAAACCC
GACAGGACTATAAAGATACCAGGCGTTTCCCCCTGGAAGCTCCCTCGTGCGCTCTCCTGTTCCGACCCTG
CCGCTTACCGGATACCTGTCCGCCTTTCTCCCTTCGGGAAGCGTGGCGCTTTCTCATAGCTCACGCTGTA
GGTATCTCAGTTCGGTGTAGGTCGTTCGCTCCAAGCTGGGCTGTGTGCACGAACCCCCCGTTCAGCCCGA
CCGCTGCGCCTTATCCGGTAACTATCGTCTTGAGTCCAACCCGGTAAGACACGACTTATCGCCACTGGCA
GCAGCCACTGGTAACAGGATTAGCAGAGCGAGGTATGTAGGCGGTGCTACAGAGTTCTTGAAGTGGTGGC
CTAACTACGGCTACACTAGAAGAACAGTATTTGGTATCTGCGCTCTGCTGAAGCCAGTTACCTTCGGAAA
AAGAGTTGGTAGCTCTTGATCCGGCAAACAAACCACCGCTGGTAGCGGTGGTTTTTTTGTTTGCAAGCAG
CAGATTACGCGCAGAAAAAAAGGATCTCAAGAAGATCCTTTGATCTTTTCTACGGGGTCTGACGCTCAGT
GGAACGAAAACTCACGTTAAGGGATTTTGGTCATGAGATTATCAAAAAGGATCTTCACCTAGATCCTTTT
GCGGCCGGCCGCAAATCAATCTAAAGTATATATGAGTAAACTTGGTCTGACAGTTACCAATGCTTAATCA
GTGAGGCACCTATCTCAGCGATCTGTCTATTTCGTTCATCCATAGTTGCCTGACTCCCCGTCGTGTAGAT
AACTACGATACGGGAGGGCTTACCATCTGGCCCCAGTGCTGCAATGATACCGCGAGACCCACGCTCACCG
GCTCCAGATTTATCAGCAATAAACCAGCCAGCCGGAAGGGCCGAGCGCAGAAGTGGTCCTGCAACTTTAT
CCGCCTCCATCCAGTCTATTAATTGTTGCCGGGAAGCTAGAGTAAGTAGTTCGCCAGTTAATAGTTTGCG
CAACGTTGTTGCCATTGCTACAGGCATCGTGGTGTCACGCTCGTCGTTTGGTATGGCTTCATTCAGCTCC
GGTTCCCAACGATCAAGGCGAGTTACATGATCCCCCATGTTGTGCAAAAAAGCGGTTAGCTCCTTCGGTC
CTCCGATCGTTGTCAGAAGTAAGTTGGCCGCAGTGTTATCACTCATGGTTATGGCAGCACTGCATAATTC
TCTTACTGTCATGCCATCCGTAAGATGCTTTTCTGTGACTGGTGAGTACTCAACCAAGTCATTCTGAGAA
TAGTGTATGCGGCGACCGAGTTGCTCTTGCCCGGCGTCAATACGGGATAATACCGCGCCACATAGCAGAA
CTTTAAAAGTGCTCATCATTGGAAAACGTTCTTCGGGGCGAAAACTCTCAAGGATCTTACCGCTGTTGAG
ATCCAGTTCGATGTAACCCACTCGTGCACCCAACTGATCTTCAGCATCTTTTACTTTCACCAGCGTTTCT
GGGTGAGCAAAAACAGGAAGGCAAAATGCCGCAAAAAAGGGAATAAGGGCGACACGGAAATGTTGAATAC
TCATACTCTTCCTTTTTCAATATTATTGAAGCATTTATCAGGGTTATTGTCTCATGAGCGGATACATATT
TGAATGTATTTAGAAAAATAAACAAATAGGGGTTCCGCGCACATTTC
