>Addgene plasmid #218533 | pMXS-IRES-Blast FLVCR1/FLVCR1a | depositor partial sequence | sequence record 426483 | Insert
ATGGCCCGCCCCGATGACGAAGAGGGAGCTGCCGTAGCTCCTGGCCATCCACTGGCCAAGGGGTATCTGC
CTCTCCCACGGGGTGCCCCTGTGGGAAAAGAATCCGTCGAACTTCAAAATGGCCCTAAGGCCGGAACTTT
TCCTGTTAACGGCGCGCCTCGTGATTCTCTGGCAGCTGCTAGCGGTGTATTGGGTGGACCACAAACCCCA
CTTGCACCCGAAGAAGAAACACAAGCCAGATTGCTGCCAGCCGGCGCGGGCGCCGAAACCCCCGGCGCCG
AATCATCACCACTTCCTCTGACAGCCCTGTCTCCTAGACGATTTGTCGTCCTGCTCATATTTAGTCTTTA
CTCTCTCGTGAACGCATTCCAATGGATACAGTATTCAATAATCTCAAATGTGTTTGAAGGATTTTATGGC
GTGACTCTGTTGCATATAGATTGGCTTAGCATGGTCTATATGCTCGCTTATGTTCCTCTGATATTTCCAG
CTACATGGCTTCTCGATACTAGGGGTCTCCGCCTTACAGCACTCCTCGGGTCAGGTCTGAATTGTCTCGG
AGCATGGATAAAATGTGGATCCGTCCAACAACACCTGTTTTGGGTGACGATGCTCGGGCAATGTCTTTGT
TCAGTTGCACAAGTCTTTATTCTCGGGCTGCCATCAAGAATTGCTTCTGTCTGGTTCGGCCCTAAGGAAG
TAAGCACGGCCTGCGCAACGGCAGTCCTTGGGAACCAACTTGGCACCGCTGTCGGGTTCCTGCTGCCACC
CGTGCTGGTGCCTAATACCCAAAACGATACGAACCTGCTCGCCTGCAACATTTCCACTATGTTCTACGGC
ACCTCTGCAGTGGCGACTCTCCTGTTCATACTGACCGCGATCGCGTTCAAGGAGAAGCCGCGCTACCCAC
CGTCACAAGCCCAGGCTGCCTTGCAGGATTCACCACCCGAGGAATATAGCTACAAGAAGAGCATCAGGAA
TTTGTTCAAGAATATCCCGTTCGTGCTGTTGCTGATTACCTACGGCATTATGACAGGGGCATTTTATAGT
GTGTCAACTCTCCTCAATCAAATGATTCTCACATATTATGAAGGTGAGGAAGTGAACGCAGGCAGAATCG
GCCTGACCCTTGTGGTCGCCGGCATGGTAGGTAGCATCCTGTGCGGTTTGTGGCTCGACTACACCAAGAC
GTATAAGCAAACGACCCTTATTGTCTACATACTGTCCTTCATCGGCATGGTCATTTTCACCTTTACTCTG
GATCTGAGGTACATCATTATTGTCTTCGTGACCGGTGGCGTCCTGGGGTTCTTTATGACAGGCTATCTGC
CCCTGGGGTTCGAGTTCGCCGTCGAGATTACATATCCCGAGTCAGAGGGGACATCTTCCGGGCTGCTGAA
CGCAAGCGCCCAAATTTTCGGTATCCTGTTTACCCTGGCCCAGGGGAAATTGACCTCTGATTACGGACCG
AAAGCTGGTAATATCTTCCTTTGCGTGTGGATGTTCATTGGGATTATCCTGACGGCCCTGATTAAATCCG
ACCTTCGGCGGCATAATATCAACATTGGGATCACCAACGTCGACGTCAAGGCCATCCCCGCCGATAGCCC
GACTGATCAGGAGCCTAAGACTGTGATGCTGAGTAAACAATCTGAGAGTGCTATCTAG
